>Addgene plasmid #99604 | pMK17-02 | addgene full sequence | sequence record 192524 | Addgene NGS Result
TGTCTGAATTGTAATTCCTCTCTGACGTTCTAAAAGCGTATTATCCGTCCTCGTTGTACCTTTGTCCACG
CTTCCTAATTCTGTAATCGCTCCACTGTTATATAATAAGCTTTCTGTTAAGGTAGTTTTTCCTGCATCAA
CATGAGCTAAAACTCCAATATTAATAATTTTCATGTGATTTTCCTCCATTCAAAAGCCCAAAAGGGCATA
AAAATCCCAGTGATAAATACTCTTATCACTGGGATTTTTATGCATAACCATAGGCATACAAAGCATACAG
ATATTCTCCGGATACTTTAGAATCACATGATAAAGGTATTCTTAAACTGGGGACAAAAAACTAAGCCCTC
CTAAAAAAGGACGTCCAATTATTTGTTCCCGCTATCAAATTGACAGTTTATTTAAGAATACCTTGCCGCA
TATTTATTAACTCCTTTTAAATAGATACTTAAATTATAGCACGTAAGAGCATATTTGTAAAGGAATCTCC
AATTTTTTATCAAAAAGAGTACATGATTACAAAGTATCTGTAATCATGTACCAATATTTATTATTTTACA
ATCTTCCAATTATCTTGTTTTTCTAATATCAACTCAAATTGCGAGATTTGGGTTGCCTTTGTTTCTTGAT
CTAAATATTTCACAGCGACATTCACGATTACTTGGCTAGCGCTATATGCGTTGATGCAATTTCTATGCGC
ACCCGTTCTCGGAGCACTGTCCGACCGCTTTGGCCGCCGCCCAGTCCTGCTCGCTTCGCTACTTGGAGCC
ACTATCGACTACGCGATCATGGCGACCACACCCGTCCTGTGGATCTATCGATGCATGCAGCCGACGGTAC
CGCATGCTGCTGATACGGCGGTCAATGTTAGTCATATGGACACTTAAGGCAAATTGTTCAGAACTGAATA
AAGCTGACGTTTTGCTTCTATCCTTTCTTTGAGTTTTAGTGGATAATGATAATGAACAAGGTGTTCATAA
ATCTATTATAACAAAGGAATGAGAAATATGAAGGCAAAATATGCTGTTTGGGTGGCTTTTTTCTTAAATT
TGACTTATGCCATTGTTGAGTTTATTGCAGGTGGAGTATTTGGTTCTAGCGCTGTTCTTGCTGACTCTGT
GCATGACTTGGGAGATGCGATTGCAATTGGAATATCAGCTTTTCTAGAACTAGTAGATCTCGCGGCCGCG
GATCCGAATTCGGATCTCGAGTACTGATTAACTAATAAGGAGGACAAACATGAGTAATAGTTTCGGATTT
ACAGACCTTATGAACAAGGACGAACACAAGCGAAAAAAAACAAATACAAAAAATATTCCTATTGAGGAGA
TAAAGGAAAATGAGAATAACAACTATGATTTAGTTGACATTGATAAGTTAGCTGATAGCATAGACGAGTT
AGGCTTATTACAACCCGTTCTTGTTAAACAACGTGATAAATATAGCTATGAATTGATTGCAGGGCATAGA
CGATTTAATGCTATTAAAAAACTAATTAGTGAAAATAGACTCCCTGAAGATTACGAAGTTCTCGCTAAGA
AAGTTGATGAAGACGAGGACGAGCTTGTAACAAGACTAAAGTTGCATGAAACTAACCTACAAACTCGCTC
GCTCTTAAAAATGCCAGAAGAAGAAAAAATAGCCATCATTGATGACTATATGGATATTTTAGATAAAGCC
AAAAAACAAGGGGTACAAATCAACGGAAAACCTGTTAAAGGAAAGACTAGGGACTTAATTGCCGAAAGAT
TTGGTATCAGTCATTATACCGCTCAAAAACTGATTAGAAAAGCTAAAGAACAAGGTGGTGAAGAAGAGGG
AGCAAAGTTCTCTCCACAAAAGAAAACCGCTAAAAAGCCAATCACGCAGTTAAAGAAAATTGAAACTCAA
TTAGAAAAATTAGAGTTTGAGGGAACGGAAGAAGAACAAGAAATCAAGAAAAAATTGATTGAGTTGTTGA
TGAAATCTAGTTCTAGAGGATCTGGTGGAGAAGCTGCAGCTAAAGCTGGATCAAAAGGAGAAGAGCTGTT
CACAGGTGTTGTGCCGATTCTCGTTGAGCTTGACGGAGATGTAAACGGACACAAATTCTCTGTTCGCGGT
GAAGGTGAAGGAGATGCAACAAACGGCAAGCTGACATTGAAGTTTATTTGCACAACTGGAAAGCTGCCGG
TTCCTTGGCCGACACTTGTAACGACGCTGACTTACGGCGTTCAATGCTTCTCTCGTTATCCAGACCACAT
GAAACGCCATGATTTCTTCAAATCTGCAATGCCTGAAGGCTACGTTCAAGAGCGTACGATCAGCTTCAAA
GATGACGGAACGTACAAAACAAGAGCAGAAGTGAAGTTTGAAGGTGACACACTTGTGAACCGCATTGAAT
TGAAAGGCATTGATTTCAAAGAAGATGGAAACATCCTTGGACACAAACTTGAATACAACTTCAACAGCCA
CAACGTATACATCACTGCTGACAAACAAAAAAACGGCATCAAAGCAAACTTCAAAATCCGTCATAACGTA
GAGGACGGTTCTGTTCAGCTTGCTGATCATTATCAGCAAAATACACCGATCGGTGACGGCCCGGTTCTTC
TTCCTGATAACCATTATTTATCAACTCAAAGCAAATTATCAAAAGACCCAAATGAAAAGCGTGACCACAT
GGTGCTGCTTGAATTTGTGACAGCTGCTGGTATCACTCACGGCATGGATGAGCTTTATAAGTAAGCTAGT
CAAGGTCGGCAATTCTGCAGTACTAGGACGCCGCCAAGCCAGCTTAAACCCAGCTCAATGAGCTGGGTTT
TTTGTTTGTTAAAAATGAAGAAGAAACTGTGAAGCGTATTTATAGCAAAGCACTCAAAAGTTTACCTTAT
GGGTGCTTTTTTCGTGCTTTTTTGAAAAGACAAAAAAAAGAACCTTGCCAAGCAAGATTCTTTTGATAGC
GCTATCGCTGAGCGCCGGTCGCTACCATTACCAGTTGGTCTGGTGTCAAAAATAATAATAACCGGGCAGG
CCATGTCTGCCCGTATTTCGCGTAAGGAAATCCATTATGTACTATTTCTGGTGATGAAATCAACGTAACA
TTTAAAGCTGTCAAAGCCAAAGTCATGAGATGGCGTATGGAGCGTAAAGCTGACAAGAGCGGTGTTGCGA
TGATTGAGATGACCTTCCTTGCACCAAGTGAATTGCCTCAAGAAAGCACTCAATCAAAGATTCTTGTAGA
TGGAAAAGAACTTGCTGATTTCGCTGAAAATCGTCAAGACTATCAAATTACCTATAAAGGTCAACGGCCA
AAAGTCTCAGTTGAAGAAAACAATCAAGTAGCTTCAACTGTGGTAGATAGTGGAGAAGATAGCCTTCCAG
TACTTGTTCGCCTCGTTTCAGAAAGTGGAAAACAAGTCAAGGAATACCGTATCCAGTTGACTAAGGAAAA
ACCAGTTTCTGCTGTACAAGAAGATCTTCCAAAACTCGAATTTGTTGAAAAAGATTTGGCCTACAAGACA
GTTGAGAAAAAAGATTCAACACTGTATCTAGGTGAAACTCGTGTAGAACAAGAAGGAAAAGTTGGAAAAG
AACGTATCTTTACAGTGATTAATCCTGATGGAAGTAAGGAAGAAAAACTCCGTGAAGTGGTAGAAGTTCC
GACAGACCGCATCGTCTTGGTTGGAACCAAACCAGTAGCTCAAGAAGCTAAAAAACCACAAGTGTCAGAA
AAAGCAGATACAAAACCAATTGATTCAAGTGAAGCTGATCAAACTAATAAAGCCCAGTTACCAAATACAG
GTAGTGCGGCAAGCCAAGCAGCAGTAGCAGCAGGTTTAGCCTGCCTCGCGCGTTTCGGTGATGACGGTGA
AAACCTCTGACACATGCAGCTCCCGGAGACGGTCACAGCTTGTCTGTAAGCGGATGCCGGGAGCAGACAA
GCCCGTCAGGGCGCGTCAGCGGGTGTTGGCGGGTGTCGGGGCGCAGCCATGACCCAGTCACGTAGCGATA
GCGGAGTGTATACTGGCTTAACTATGCGGCATCAGAGCAGATTGTACTGAGAGTGCACCATATGCGGTGT
GAAATACCGCACAGATGCGTAAGGAGAAAATACCGCATCAGGCGCTCTTCCGCTTCCTCGCTCACTGACT
CGCTGCGCTCGGTCGTTCGGCTGCGGCGAGCGGTATCAGCTCACTCAAAGGCGGTAATACGGTTATCCAC
AGAATCAGGGGATAACGCAGGAAAGAACATGTGAGCAAAAGGCCAGCAAAAGGCCAGGAACCGTAAAAAG
GCCGCGTTGCTGGCGTTTTTCCATAGGCTCCGCCCCCCTGACGAGCATCACAAAAATCGACGCTCAAGTC
AGAGGTGGCGAAACCCGACAGGACTATAAAGATACCAGGCGTTTCCCCCTGGAAGCTCCCTCGTGCGCTC
TCCTGTTCCGACCCTGCCGCTTACCGGATACCTGTCCGCCTTTCTCCCTTCGGGAAGCGTGGCGCTTTCT
CATAGCTCACGCTGTAGGTATCTCAGTTCGGTGTAGGTCGTTCGCTCCAAGCTGGGCTGTGTGCACGAAC
CCCCCGTTCAGCCCGACCGCTGCGCCTTATCCGGTAACTATCGTCTTGAGTCCAACCCGGTAAGACACGA
CTTATCGCCACTGGCAGCAGCCACTGGTAACAGGATTAGCAGAGCGAGGTATGTAGGCGGTGCTACAGAG
TTCTTGAAGTGGTGGCCTAACTACGGCTACACTAGAAGGACAGTATTTGGTATCTGCGCTCTGCTGAAGC
CAGTTACCTTCGGAAAAAGAGTTGGTAGCTCTTGATCCGGCAAACAAACCACCGCTGGTAGCGGTGGTTT
TTTTGTTTGCAAGCAGCAGATTACGCGCAGAAAAAAAGGATCTCAAGAAGATCCTTTGATCTTTTCTACG
GGGTCTGACGCTCAGTGGAACGAAAACTCACGTTAAGGGATTTTGGTCATGAGATTATCAAAAAGGATCT
TCACCTAGATCCTTTTAAATTAAAAATGAAGTTTTAAATCAATCTAAAGTATATATGAGTAAACTTGGTC
TGACAGTTACCAATGCTTAATCAGTGAGGCACCTATCTCAGCGATCTGTCTATTTCGTTCATCCATAGTT
GCCTGACTCCCCGTCGTGTAGATAACTACGATACGGGAGGGCTTACCATCTGGCCCCAGTGCTGCAATGA
TACCGCGAGACCCACGCTCACCGGCTCCAGATTTATCAGCAATAAACCAGCCAGCCGGAAGGGCCGAGCG
CAGAAGTGGTCCTGCAACTTTATCCGCCTCCATCCAGTCTATTAATTGTTGCCGGGAAGCTAGAGTAAGT
AGTTCGCCAGTTAATAGTTTGCGCAACGTTGTTGCCATTGCTGCAGGCATCGTGGTGTCACGCTCGTCGT
TTGGTATGGCTTCATTCAGCTCCGGTTCCCAACGATCAAGGCGAGTTACATGATCCCCCATGTTGTGCAA
AAAAGCGGTTAGCTCCTTCGGTCCTCCGATCGTTGTCAGAAGTAAGTTGGCCGCAGTGTTATCACTCATG
GTTATGGCAGCACTGCATAATTCTCTTACTGTCATGCCATCCGTAAGATGCTTTTCTGTGACTGGTGAGT
ACTCAACCAAGTCATTCTGAGAATAGTGTATGCGGCGACCGAGTTGCTCTTGCCCGGCGTCAACACGGGA
TAATACCGCGCCACATAGCAGAACTTTAAAAGTGCTCATCATTGGAAAACGTTCTTCGGGGCGAAAACTC
TCAAGGATCTTACCGCTGTTGAGATCCAGTTCGATGTAACCCACTCGTGCACCCAACTGATCTTCAGCAT
CTTTTACTTTCACCAGCGTTTCTGGGTGAGCAAAAACAGGAAGGCAAAATGCCGCAAAAAAGGGAATAAG
GGCGACACGGAAATGTTGAATACTCATACTCTTCCTTTTTCAATATTATTGAAGCATTTATCAGGGTTAT
TGTCTCATGAGCGGATACATATTTGAATGTATTTAGAAAAATAAACAAATAGGGGTTCCGCGCACATTTC
CCCGAAAAGTGCCACCTGACGTCTAAGAAACCATTATTATCATGACATTAACCTATAAAAATAGGCGTAT
CACGAGGCCCTTTCGTCTTCAAGAATTAATTCCTTCTTAACGCCCCAAGTTCATCACCAATGACATCAAC
TCACATGAACTACATGATGAACCCAGTTATCATGGTTTTGGATAAGATTTTTGAAAAATTCTTCCCAGGC
CTTGATAAATATGACTTTGATGCTGCTAAATTGAACAAGAAAATCGGTTTCTGGGGATCTAAATTCTTCA
TCGGTTTCATCCTTGGTATCGTTATCGGTATTATGGGAACTCCACATCCAATTGCAGGTGTTGCAGATGC
AGATAAATGGCGTCTTGTTATCAAAGGATGGTTGTCTCTTGGTTTGACTGCCGGTGTATCTTTGGAACTC
TTCTCACTTATCGGTTCATGGTTCATCGCAGCCGTAGAACCACTATCACAAGGTATTACAAACGTTGCTA
CTAAACGTCTTCAAGGACGTAAATTCAATATCGGTCTTGACTGGCCATTCATCGCTGGTCGTGCTGAAAT
CTGGGCTTGTGCCAACGTACTTGCACCAATCATGTTGATTGAAGCAGTGCTTCTTTCAAAAGTTGGAAAT
GGTATCTTGCCACTTGCAGGTATCATCGCTATGGGTGTTACTCCAGCTCTCTTGGTTGTAACTCGTGGTA
AATTGCTCCGTATGATTATCTTCGGAACACTCTTGTTGCCACTCTTCCTTCTTTCAGGTACACTTATTGC
ACCATTTGCAACAGAACTTGCTAAAGGTGTAGGTGCCTTCCCAGAAGGTGTGAGCCAAACTCAATTGATT
ACTCACTCTACTCTTGAAGGACCAATCGAAAAACTTCTTGGTTGGACAATTGGTAACACTACAACTGGTG
ATATCAAAGCAATCCTTGGTGCAGTAGCCTTCCTTGTATTCTATATCGGTATCTTTGCTTGGTACAGAAA
ACAAATGATCAAACGTAACGAAGAGTACGCAGCAAAAGCAAAATAATGCGCTCCGCTAGCTTTACAGACA
AAGAACTATCCTTAATGGAAGCACTAGCAAAAGGTATCAATGAAGCAAGAAATATTGAAGGCTAGTCAGT
AAAATTCAGATAAACAAAAAGAGCCGATAAGATGAGAGTTTCATTTCTCAAATTATCGGCTCTGCGTCTT
GGCGTCTGGCTCTTTGATTGTTATTATATTCATTTTTTGAACATTAATTAAAGTTTCGTTCTTACATTTG
GGGCAGTATAAAGGGAAATTTTTAAGTATAGTATCCACTCGTATTCGTAGTCTTGTTTTATTTCCACAAA
TAGGACACAATATCCACTTGTAGTTTATAATAACAATCTCCTCCTTTCCACTTTAATTCAAATCTATATT
AAAGAATATTTCATCTTATTTAATAAGAAACCATATTTATATAACAACATAAAACGCACTAAGTTATTTT
ATTGAACATATATCTCACTTTATCTATCTGACTATTTAGACGACGGGTCTGGCAAACAGGTTCGCCAGTG
GTAACCTGATATCCTTTTAGCTCTGCTAAACAAACACTAAGCCCATTTGTAAAAAAAGTTAAATCATTGC
GATAATCTTGAATACATCGAGCAGGAATTTCTCCAATAATAATGACCTCATTATTTTTCAGTTGAGTATT
TACGATATTTGCACAATATTTGGGAGCATCGTTATATGCCCGTGAAAGATATTCCTGTGGTGCATAAACT
TTAAAACTAAGATATGGCTCTAACAATTCTGTTCCAGCTTTTCTAAAGGCTTGCTCCAATACAATAGGAG
CAAGCATCCGAAAATCTGCTGGGGTACTAACAGGGCTATAGTATAAGCCATACTTAAAACAGATTTTACA
GTCCGTCACATTCCAACCATACAATCCTTGTTCACAACCATAGCGTATCCCTTCCATAACTGCATTTTGA
AATGATTGATTTAAGTATCCAAGAGAAACCGAGCTCTCATACTGCATTCCACTTCCCAACGGAAGCGGTG
ATACAGATAAACCAATGGAAGCCCAGAAAGGATTTGGCGGCACTTCGATGTGAATGGTATATTCTGCATT
TTTTAACGGTCTCTCCATATAAATGACTGTAGGCTCTTTTAGTTCTATCTCCACATGATACTTTTCTTGC
AACAGTGCACTAATCACTTCCATTTGTACTTTCCCTAAGAAAGAAAGTATAATTTCATGTGTCGTAGAAT
CCACGTAATATCGTAGAAGCGGATCACTATCTGAGATTTCCAAAAGGGCATCAAGCAACATTTCTCTCTG
TTCAGGTTTACTCGGTTCAACAGTTGTTTGTAGTAGAGGGTGCGGATTTTCAATCTTTTTTCTCTGTGGC
AATAGTTTTGTATCTCCAAGAACACTATTTAACTTCAAAAGCTCATTTTGCAAAATAACAATTTCTCCAG
AATAAGCTCGATCAATCTTACATAATTCACCATTTATTGAAGTATACATTTCTGTAACTTTTATTTTTTC
TTTTTCTGATACTCTAACCGAATCTCGTAAATGTAGTACTCCACTATAAAGGCGTATATATGCAAGACGT
TGTCTTTTTTTTGTATATTCAATTTTGAAAACATTTCCGCAAAGTTCAGACGGACCTCGATGTGTTGATG
AATAAAATTTATTAGTAATAACTTCTATAAGGTTATCAATCCCTATATTACTTTTTGCACTTCCATGATA
AAGAGGGAACAGAGAACAATTCTGAAATCTTATGCTTTCCTCTTGTTCGAGTTCCAATGCTTCTAATGAT
TTACCGGACATATATTTCTCTAAAAGGTCATCGTTTCCCTCTATTACCGTATCCCATTGTTCAGATTCGG
TAAAGTTCGTCACACACACATTAGGATACAGTTCTACCTTCTGTTTGATTACAATTTCGGCAGAAAGTTT
CTCTTTAATATCCTGATAAACCGTTGATAAATCAATTCCATTTTGGTCAATCTTATTGATAAAAAAGATT
GTGGGAATCCCCATTTTCCTAAGTGCATGAAATAATATACGAGTTTGTGCTTGTACGCCATCTTTTGCAG
AAATCAGTAGAATTGCCCCATCTAAAACTGATAATGAACGATATACTTCTGCTAAGAAATCCATATGTCC
TGGCGTGTCTATGATGTTCACCTTCGTATTTTCCCACTGAAAAGAGGTTATTCC
Features (pLannotate 1.2.2; 9 found; start..end, strand, type, name):
    229..393     -  ncRNA          sRNA 0030: Accession: RF02864 - Enterococcus sRNA 30
    665..815     +  CDS            TcR (fragment): tetracycline efflux protein; tet; confers resistance to tetracycline
   2011..2721    +  CDS            Superfolder GFP: Superfolder GFP is a basic (constitutively fluorescent) green fluorescent protein published in 2005, derived from Aequorea victoria. It is reported to be a very rapidly-maturing weak dimer.
   3821..3860    +  CDS            rop (fragment): Rop protein, which maintains plasmids at low copy number; rop
   3962..4102    +  misc_feature   bom: basis of mobility region from pBR322
   4288..4876    -  rep_origin     ori: high-copy-number ColE1/pMB1/pBR322/pUC origin of replication
   5047..5907    -  CDS            AmpR: β-lactamase; bla; confers resistance to ampicillin, carbenicillin, and related antibiotics
   5908..6012    -  promoter       AmpR promoter: bla
   7482..174     -  CDS            tetM (across the origin): TET1_ENTFL - Also known as tet(M). Experimental evidence at protein level: Swiss-Prot protein existence level 1. Abolishes the inhibitory effect of tetracyclin on protein synthesis by a non-covalent modification of the ribosomes. From Enterococcus faecalis (Streptococcus faecalis).
