[The description below was written by a language model from this plasmid's Addgene catalogue record and pLannotate feature annotations shown in this document.]
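Description:
pMK17-02 is a roughly 9.3 kb synthetic-biology plasmid built on the pMK17 backbone. It carries a fusion of a mutated parBp gene to monomeric superfolder GFP. In E. coli it replicates at high copy from a ColE1/pMB1-type origin and is selected with ampicillin through the bla gene and its native promoter. The pBR322 ancestry of the backbone shows in an annotated bom mobility region and in residual fragments of rop and of the pBR322 tetracycline efflux gene. The feature table also shows a full-length tetM open reading frame, which encodes a ribosome-protection protein conferring tetracycline resistance and is a marker that works in Gram-positive hosts. The record does not say how this marker is used, or whether the plasmid integrates into a host chromosome. The sequenced record (9,224 nt) is slightly shorter than the catalogued total size.

The payload is a 782 bp synthetic parBp(mut) insert, cloned through XbaI sites upstream of the m(sf)gfp coding sequence supplied by the backbone, so that the ParB protein is tagged with GFP at its C terminus. Expression is driven by the PczcD2 promoter, which is listed in the catalogue fields but not annotated in the feature table; the parB portion is likewise unannotated. The "mut" designation refers to the mutation of a parS site lying within the parB coding sequence. This presumably stops the fusion protein from binding its own gene, so that it accumulates only at parS sequences placed elsewhere. ParB–GFP/parS pairs of this kind are used as fluorescent markers for chromosomal loci in live cells. This fits the associated work on chromosome segregation and division site selection in Streptococcus pneumoniae.
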