Addgene plasmid #99604: pMK17-02
Purpose: Plasmid containing parBp(mut)-m(sf)gfp fusion
Depositing lab: Morten Kjos & Jan-Willem Veening. Depositing organization: Norwegian University of Life Sciences. Publication: Chromosome segregation drives division site selection in Streptococcus pneumoniae. van Raaphorst R, Kjos M, Veening JW. Proc Natl Acad Sci U S A. 2017 Jul 3. pii: 201620608. doi: 10.1073/pnas.1620608114. PubMed 28674002.
Backbone
  Vector backbone: pMK17
  Backbone size w/o insert (bp): 8497
  Total vector size (bp): 9279
  Vector type: Synthetic Biology
Growth in bacteria
  Bacterial resistance: Ampicillin, 100 μg/mL
  Growth temperature: 37°C
  Growth strain: DH5alpha
  Copy number: High Copy
Gene/Insert
  Gene/Insert name: parBp(mut)
  Species: Synthetic
  Insert size (bp): 782
  Mutation: internal parS-site mutated
  Promoter: PczcD2
  Tag / fusion protein: m(sf)gfp (C terminal on backbone)
  Cloning method: Restriction Enzyme; 5′ cloning site XbaI (unknown if destroyed); 3′ cloning site XbaI (unknown if destroyed)
  Sequencing primers: 5′ GCCCAGTCCTGCTCGC; 3′ CGAAATACGGGCAGACATGG
Terms and licenses: Academic/Nonprofit Terms; Industry Terms: Not Available to Industry
How to cite: pMK17-02 was a gift from Morten Kjos & Jan-Willem Veening (Addgene plasmid # 99604 ; http://n2t.net/addgene:99604 ; RRID:Addgene_99604)
